>Addgene plasmid #106165 | pCfB6638 | addgene full sequence | sequence record 206180 | Addgene NGS Result
GCGGCCGCTATGTCTGATAAAAGGATGTAACATAGGCAAGCTGCTCGTGAGTGTTGAGTACGAACCTTAG
ATCCAAATCACCCGCACCCACGGATATACTTGCTTGAATATACAGTAGTATAAGGAGTTTGGCGCCCGTT
TTTTCGAGCCCCACACGTTTCGGTGAGTATGAGCGGCGGCAGATTCGAGCGTTTCCGGTTTCCGCGGCTG
GACGAGAGCCCATGATGGGGGCTCCCACCACCAGCAATCAGGGCCCTGATTACACACCCACCTGTAATGT
CATGCTGTTCATCGTGGTTAATGCTGCTGTGTGCTGTGTGTGTGTGTTGTTTGGCGCTCATTGTTGCGTT
ATGCAGCGTACACCACAATATTGGAAGCTTATTAGCCTTTCTATTTTTTCGTTTGCAAGGCTTAACAACA
TTGCTGTGGAGAGGGATGGGGATATGGAGGCCGCTGGAGGGAGTCGGAGAGGCGTTTTGGAGCGGCTTGG
CCTGGCGCCCAGCTCGCGAAACGCACCTAGGACCCTTTGGCACGCCGAAATGTGCCACTTTTCAGTCTAG
TAACGCCTTACCTACGTCATTCCATGCATGCATGTTTGCGCCTTTTTTCCCTTGCCCTTGATCGCCACAC
AGTACAGTGCACTGTACAGTGGAGGTTTTGGGGGGGTCTTAGATGGGAGCTAAAAGCGGCCTAGCGGTAC
ACTAGTGGGATTGTATGGAGTGGCATGGAGCCTAGGTGGAGCCTGACAGGACGCACGACCGGCTAGCCCG
TGACAGACGATGGGTGGCTCCTGTTGTCCACCGCGTACAAATGTTTGGGCCAAAGTCTTGTCAGCCTTGC
TTGCGAACCTAATTCCCAATTTTGTCACTTCGCACCCCCATTGATCGAGCCCTAACCCCTGCCCATCAGG
CAATCCAATTAAGCTCGCATTGTCTGCCTTGTTTAGTTTGGCTCCTGCCCGTTTCGGCGTCCACTTGCAC
AAACACAAACAAGCATTATATATAAGGCTCGTCTCTCCCTCCCAACCACACTCACTTTTTTGCCCGTCTT
CCCTTGCTAACACAAAAGTCAAGAACACAAACAACCACCCCAACCCCCTTACACACAAGACATATCTACA
GCAATGGGTACTACTTTGGATGATACTGCTTACAGATACAGAACTTCTGTTCCAGGTGATGCTGAAGCTA
TTGAAGCTTTGGATGGTTCTTTCACTACTGACACTGTTTTCAGAGTTACTGCTACTGGTGATGGTTTCAC
TTTGAGAGAAGTTCCAGTTGATCCACCATTGACTAAGGTTTTTCCAGATGATGAATCCGATGACGAATCT
GATGATGGTGAAGATGGTGATCCAGATTCTAGAACTTTTGTTGCTTATGGTGATGACGGTGACTTGGCTG
GTTTTGTTGTTGTTTCTTATTCTGGTTGGAATAGAAGATTGACCGTCGAAGATATTGAAGTTGCTCCAGA
ACATAGAGGTCATGGTGTTGGTAGAGCTTTGATGGGTTTGGCTACTGAATTTGCTAGAGAAAGAGGTGCT
GGTCATTTGTGGTTGGAAGTTACTAATGTTAACGCTCCAGCTATTCATGCCTATAGAAGAATGGGTTTTA
CCTTGTGTGGTTTGGATACTGCATTATACGATGGTACTGCATCAGATGGTGAACAAGCCTTGTATATGTC
TATGCCATGTCCATGATCATGTAATTAGTTATGTCACGCTTACATTCACGCCCTCCCCCCACATCCGCTC
TAACCGAAAAGGAAGGAGTTAGACAACCTGAAGTCTAGGTCCCTATTTATTTTTTTATAGTTATGTTAGT
ATTAAGAACGTTATTTATATTTCAAATTTTTCTTTTTTTTCTGTACAGACGCGTGTACGCATGTAACATT
ATACTGAAAACCTTGCTTGAGAAGGTTTTGGGACGCTCGAGCAGGCTTGGAGGCGACGTGGCAGTGGCTC
GCGGGAGGATCGGCGGGAAACTCCGGGATATCCGTCGAGAGTTTACACGTGAATGGGCAGCGCAATCCGT
TGACGACGATACGACTGGCAAAGTAGCGACGATACCTGCCAGACAGGTGACATGTGCAGGCCGCACTAAC
AAGGAAACGGGCGCTGGGGGGGGCGGGCTTCTAGACTTTGCCCTTGAACAGGAATCTAGTGGGGGCTTGT
CTTTCCGCCAATGGGGGAGCGCCTGTTGAGCGACCGTGCATGCTGGAACGCCAAGTGTATGTACAGCTGG
TGGTCTCGCAGCGGTATGTGACGGGACTTACATCTCTCGTTTTTTCATGACCACGTTTTCACAGGCTCGG
AGGTACGTTAAAGTTTTGAAGGCTGCATCTGAACCGAGGTATGGGGGAGTTTGAAGAGCAACAGTGTTGG
GGCTGAGGGGGCCAAGATCGGGGCAAGCAGAGGTCTTAGATCAATTGTGGGGATCCCAAAGGGCTCGTTA
TCACCTTTTTCCACCCAATTCGGGTCCCAATTGATCCACTACTGGCTTGCCCAAGTTACCCCAGAAATGC
CGCCCCGGATTTCTCCAAAAACCTAATAAGCTTCATGGAACTTGGTGGAAGTGACTTTCTACAGAGTGGA
GAGAACCGTGGACACGTGGCAATGGCGCTGACCGTGTCCCCGAGCCGAATCGACGTGAGGGGAGAACGGA
GTATCTGCGGTCATGTGACCTTCCAGAGCGGCGTCGCCAGTGTGCACGCGGTGACCCCCAGTTTGGGTCT
CTGTCACACGCATACTACCTCGGCTCTCCACATGCTGAACTTTATCTTTCGTGGGGATCATACCGAAAGT
TGCAACTACCAGGTGTATATAAAGCCTGGTAGACTCCCCCCACTTTGGACCTCATCCAACCAAGACACAC
AAAAATGGACCGACTTAACAACCTCGCCACCCAGCTCGAGCAGAACCCCGCCAATTCGTAGATAATGGAA
TACAAATGGATATCCAGAGTATACACATGGATAGTATACACTGACACGACAATTCTGTATCTCTTTATGT
TAACTACTGTGAGGCATTAAATAGAGCTTGATATATAAAATGTTACATTTCACAGTCTGAACTTTTGCAG
ATTACCTAATTTGGTAAGATATTAATTATGAACTGAAAGTTGATGGCATCCCTAAATTTGATGCAACGGA
ATGCGTGCGATAGTGAATCATTGCTAACAGATCAAGTAATCGTATCAATCGTTCCACGTCTTATCCAGAC
TCGATTTCCGCCCTAACCTAAGGAAACTGCTGAGTAATTTCGAGGTTGGTTCCTAACAAAAGCCAAGAAA
CGCGCCGATGGTTTAGTGGTAAAATCCATCGTTGCCATCGATGGGCCCCCGGTTCGATTCCGGGTCGGCG
CAGGTTGGTTAGAGAGGGACAGGATACACCGGTTTTAGAGCTAGAAATAGCAAGTTAAAATAAGGCTAGT
CCGTTATCAACTTGAAAAAGTGGCACCGAGTCGGTGGTGCTTTTTTTGTGTGGGTACGGTATCGCGTGCA
TTCGCGGCCGCATTTAAATCCCCACTTCAGAAGTTCCTATACTTTCTAGAGAATAGGAACTTCACTATAG
AGTCGAATAAGGGCGACACCCCATAATTAGCCCGGGCGAAAGGCCCAGTCTTTCGACTGAGCCTTTCGTT
TTATTTGATGCCTGGCAGTTCCCTACTCTCGCATGGGGAGTCCCCACACTACCATCGGCGCTACGGCGTT
TCACTTCTGAGTTCGGCATGGGGTCAGGTGGGACCACCGCGCTACTGCCGCCAGGCAAACAAGGGGTGTT
ATGAGCCATATTCAGGTATAAATGGGCTCGCGATAATGTTCAGAATTGGTTAATTGGTTGTAACACTGAC
CCCTATTTGTTTATTTTTCTAAATACATTCAAATATGTATCCGCTCATGAGACAATAACCCTGATAAATG
CTTCAATAATATTGAAAAAGGAAGAATATGAGTATTCAACATTTCCGTGTCGCCCTTATTCCCTTTTTTG
CGGCATTTTGCCTTCCTGTTTTTGCTCACCCAGAAACGCTGGTGAAAGTAAAAGATGCTGAAGATCAGTT
GGGTGCACGAGTGGGTTACATCGAACTGGATCTCAACAGCGGTAAGATCCTTGAGAGTTTTCGCCCCGAA
GAACGTTTTCCAATGATGAGCACTTTTAAAGTTCTGCTATGTGGCGCGGTATTATCCCGTATTGACGCCG
GGCAAGAGCAACTCGGTCGCCGCATACACTATTCTCAGAATGACTTGGTTGAGTACTCACCAGTCACAGA
AAAGCATCTTACGGATGGCATGACAGTAAGAGAATTATGCAGTGCTGCCATAACCATGAGTGATAACACT
GCGGCCAACTTACTTCTGACAACGATCGGAGGACCGAAGGAGCTAACCGCTTTTTTGCACAACATGGGGG
ATCATGTAACTCGCCTTGATCGTTGGGAACCGGAGCTGAATGAAGCCATACCAAACGACGAGCGTGACAC
CACGATGCCTGTAGCGATGGCAACAACGTTGCGCAAACTATTAACTGGCGAACTACTTACTCTAGCTTCC
CGGCAACAATTAATAGACTGGATGGAGGCGGATAAAGTTGCAGGACCACTTCTGCGCTCGGCCCTTCCGG
CTGGCTGGTTTATTGCTGATAAATCCGGAGCCGGTGAGCGTGGTTCTCGCGGTATCATCGCAGCGCTGGG
GCCAGATGGTAAGCCCTCCCGTATCGTAGTTATCTACACGACGGGGAGTCAGGCAACTATGGATGAACGA
AATAGACAGATCGCTGAGATAGGTGCCTCACTGATTAAGCATTGGTAAGCAGAGCATTACGCTGACTTGA
CGGGACGGCGCAAGCTCATGACCAAAATCCCTTAACGTGAGTTACGCGCGCGTCGTTCCACTGAGCGTCA
GACCCCGTAGAAAAGATCAAAGGATCTTCTTGAGATCCTTTTTTTCTGCGCGTAATCTGCTGCTTGCAAA
CAAAAAAACCACCGCTACCAGCGGTGGTTTGTTTGCCGGATCAAGAGCTACCAACTCTTTTTCCGAAGGT
AACTGGCTTCAGCAGAGCGCAGATACCAAATACTGTTCTTCTAGTGTAGCCGTAGTTAGCCCACCACTTC
AAGAACTCTGTAGCACCGCCTACATACCTCGCTCTGCTAATCCTGTTACCAGTGGCTGCTGCCAGTGGCG
ATAAGTCGTGTCTTACCGGGTTGGACTCAAGACGATAGTTACCGGATAAGGCGCAGCGGTCGGGCTGAAC
GGGGGGTTCGTGCACACAGCCCAGCTTGGAGCGAACGACCTACACCGAACTGAGATACCTACAGCGTGAG
CTATGAGAAAGCGCCACGCTTCCCGAAGGGAGAAAGGCGGACAGGTATCCGGTAAGCGGCAGGGTCGGAA
CAGGAGAGCGCACGAGGGAGCTTCCAGGGGGAAACGCCTGGTATCTTTATAGTCCTGTCGGGTTTCGCCA
CCTCTGACTTGAGCGTCGATTTTTGTGATGCTCGTCAGGGGGGCGGAGCCTATGGAAAAACGCCAGCAAC
GCGGCCTTTTTACGGTTCCTGGCCTTTTGCTGGCCTTTTGCTCACATGTTCTTTCCTGCGTTATCCCCTG
ATTCTGTGGATAACCGTATTACCGCCTTTGAGTGAGCTGATACCGCTCGCCGCAGCCGAACGACCGAGCG
CAGCGAGTCAGTGAGCGAGGAAGCGGAAGGCGAGAGTAGGGAACTGCCAGGCATCAAACTAAGCAGAAGG
CCCCTGACGGATGGCCTTTTTGCGTTTCTACAAACTCTTTCTGTGTTGTAAAACGACGGCCAGTCTTAAG
CTCGGGCCCCCTGGGCGGTTCTGATAACGAGTAATCGTTAATCCGCAAATAACGTAAAAACCCGCTTCGG
CGGGTTTTTTTATGGGGGGAGTTTAGGGAAAGAGCATTTGTCAGAATATTTAAGGGCGCCTGTCACTTTG
CTTGATATATGAGAATTATTTAACCTTATAAATGAGAAAAAAGCAACGCACTTTAAATAAGATACGTTGC
TTTTTCGATTGATGAACACCTATAATTAAACTATTCATCTATTATTTATGATTTTTTGTATATACAATAT
TTCTAGTTTGTTAAAGAGAATTAAGAAAATAAATCTCGAAAATAATAAAGGGAAAATCAGTTTTTGATAT
CAAAATTATACATGTCAACGATAATACAAAATATAATACAAACTATAAGATGTTATCAGTATTTATTATG
CATTTAGAATAAATTTTGTGTCGCCCTTATTCGACTCACTATAGAAGTTCCTATTCTCTAGAAAGTATAG
GAACTTCACTTCATTTTATTTAAATTT
Features (pLannotate 1.2.2; 14 found; start..end, strand, type, name):
   1130..1693    +  CDS            sta: STA_STRLA - Experimental evidence at protein level: Swiss-Prot protein existence level 1. Involved in resistance to streptothricin, a broad-spectrum antibiotic produced by streptomycetes. Detoxifies streptothricin via acetylation of the beta amino group of the first beta-lysyl moiety of streptothricin. From Streptomyces lavendulae.
   1697..1930    +  terminator     CYC1 terminator (fragment): S. cerevisiae CYC1; transcription terminator for CYC1
   3291..3361    +  ncRNA          tRNA: Accession: RF00005 - tRNA
   3392..3466    +  misc_RNA       gRNA scaffold: guide RNA scaffold for the Streptococcus pyogenes CRISPR/Cas9 system
   3530..3563    -  protein_bind   FRT (minimal): supports FLP-mediated excision but not integration (Turan and Bode, 2011) FLP recombinase from the Saccharomyces cerevisiae 2μ plasmid
   3607..3647    -  terminator     rrnB T1 terminator (fragment): transcription terminator T1 from the E. coli rrnB gene
   3649..3764    -  ncRNA          5S rRNA: Accession: RF00001 - 5S ribosomal RNA
   3795..3819    +  CDS            KanR (fragment): aminoglycoside phosphotransferase; aph(3')-Ia; confers resistance to kanamycin
   3849..3945    +  promoter       AmpR promoter (fragment): bla
   3948..4808    +  CDS            AmpR: β-lactamase; bla; confers resistance to ampicillin, carbenicillin, and related antibiotics
   4930..5518    +  rep_origin     ori: high-copy-number ColE1/pMB1/pBR322/pUC origin of replication
   5743..5760    +  terminator     rrnB T2 terminator (fragment): transcription terminator T2 from the E. coli rrnB gene
   5785..5804    -  CDS            lacZα (fragment): LacZα fragment of β-galactosidase; lacZ fragment
   6274..6307    +  protein_bind   FRT (minimal): supports FLP-mediated excision but not integration (Turan and Bode, 2011) FLP recombinase from the Saccharomyces cerevisiae 2μ plasmid
