[The description below was written by a language model from this plasmid's Addgene catalogue record and pLannotate feature annotations shown in this document.]
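Description:
pCfB6638 is a guide-RNA expression plasmid from the EasyCloneYALI CRISPR/Cas9 toolbox for engineering the oleaginous yeast Yarrowia lipolytica. It is a shuttle-type construct of about 6.3 kb. In E. coli it is propagated through a high-copy ColE1/pUC-type origin and selected with ampicillin via the β-lactamase gene and its promoter. In yeast it is selected with nourseothricin, which matches the annotated streptothricin acetyltransferase coding sequence from Streptomyces lavendulae, followed by a fragment of the S. cerevisiae CYC1 terminator. The catalogue lists the backbone as unknown. The feature table does not annotate the promoter driving the marker or any yeast replication element, and a large stretch between the marker cassette and the gRNA region carries no annotation.

The functional payload is a gRNA cassette in which a tRNA element lies just upstream of the Streptococcus pyogenes Cas9 gRNA scaffold. The short gap between the two is consistent with the position of a targeting spacer. tRNA sequences in this arrangement commonly provide RNA polymerase III promoter activity and a processing site that releases the guide, although the record does not spell this out. The spacer sequence itself is listed as unknown, but the stated purpose is to direct cutting at the chromosomal site IntE_4 so that the companion integration vector pCfB6679 can be inserted there by homologous repair. Cas9 is not annotated on this plasmid and would have to be supplied separately.

The remaining annotations are two minimal FRT sites, rrnB terminator fragments, a 5S rRNA segment and short KanR and lacZα fragments. These appear to be backbone remnants with no stated role.
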