Addgene plasmid #106165: pCfB6638
Purpose: EasyCloneYALI system-based yeast gRNA expression vector carrying a nourseothricin-resistance marker, helps to integrate vector pCfB6679 into Yarrowia lipolytica chromosomal location IntE_4, amp resistance
Depositing lab: Irina Borodina. Depositing organization: Danmarks Tekniske Universitet. Publication: EasyCloneYALI: CRISPR/Cas9-Based Synthetic Toolbox for Engineering of the Yeast Yarrowia lipolytica. Holkenbrink C, Dam MI, Kildegaard KR, Beder J, Dahlin J, Domenech Belda D, Borodina I. Biotechnol J. 2018 Jan 29. doi: 10.1002/biot.201700543. PubMed 29377615.
Backbone
  Vector backbone: Unknown
  Vector type: Yeast Expression
  Selectable markers: nourseothricin
Growth in bacteria
  Bacterial resistance: Ampicillin, 100 μg/mL
  Growth temperature: 37°C
  Growth strain: DH5alpha
  Copy number: High Copy
Gene/Insert
  Gene/Insert name: unknown
  gRNA/shRNA sequence: unknown
  Cloning method: Unknown
Terms and licenses: Academic/Nonprofit Terms; Industry Terms: Not Available to Industry
Depositor comments: Selectable marker: nourseothricin
How to cite: pCfB6638 was a gift from Irina Borodina (Addgene plasmid # 106165 ; http://n2t.net/addgene:106165 ; RRID:Addgene_106165)
